Addgene plasmid #111170: SGEP
Purpose: miR-E (miR-30 variant)-based RNAi
Depositing lab: Johannes Zuber. Depositing organization: Research Institute of Molecular Pathology (IMP). Publication: An optimized microRNA backbone for effective single-copy RNAi. Fellmann C, Hoffmann T, Sridhar V, Hopfgartner B, Muhar M, Roth M, Lai DY, Barbosa IA, Kwon JS, Guan Y, Sinha N, Zuber J. Cell Rep. 2013 Dec 26;5(6):1704-13. doi: 10.1016/j.celrep.2013.11.020. Epub 2013 Dec 12. PubMed 24332856.
Backbone
  Vector backbone: pRRL
  Vector type: Lentiviral
  Selectable markers: Puromycin
Growth in bacteria
  Bacterial resistance: Ampicillin, 100 μg/mL
  Growth temperature: 37°C
  Growth strain: NEB Stable
  Copy number: High Copy
Gene/Insert
  Gene/Insert name: miR-E (miR-30 variant) (alt name: GFP-(miR-E)-PGK-Puro)
  gRNA/shRNA sequence: Ren.713
  Species: H. sapiens (human)
  Mutation: WT
  Promoter: SFFV
  Cloning method: Restriction Enzyme; 5′ cloning site Unknown (unknown if destroyed); 3′ cloning site Unknown (unknown if destroyed)
  Sequencing primers: 5′ EGFP-C; 3′ MSCV-rev
Terms and licenses: Academic/Nonprofit Terms; Industry Terms: Not Available to Industry
How to cite: SGEP was a gift from Johannes Zuber (Addgene plasmid # 111170 ; http://n2t.net/addgene:111170 ; RRID:Addgene_111170)
