[The description below was written by a language model from this plasmid's Addgene catalogue record and pLannotate feature annotations shown in this document.]
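Description:
SGEP is a self-inactivating, third-generation-style lentiviral vector built on the pRRL backbone for constitutive RNA interference using the miR-E scaffold, an optimized variant of the human miR-30 microRNA backbone designed for effective knockdown from a single integrated copy. The plasmid is propagated in E. coli through a high-copy ColE1/pUC-type origin with ampicillin selection. It also carries an f1 origin and remnants of a lac/T7/T3 cloning region. Viral genomic RNA is transcribed from a chimeric RSV promoter fused to a truncated HIV-1 5′ LTR. It contains the Ψ packaging signal with a partial gag sequence, the RRE for Rev-dependent nuclear export, the cPPT/CTS element, a WPRE to boost transcript expression, and a ΔU3 3′ LTR that inactivates LTR promoter activity after integration. An SV40 poly(A) signal and an SV40 origin lie downstream of the 3′ LTR.

The payload matches the vector's alternative name, GFP-(miR-E)-PGK-Puro. The SFFV LTR promoter drives EGFP, and the miR-E cassette sits in the 3′ untranslated region of the same transcript, so green fluorescence reports expression of the shRNA-bearing RNA. The feature table annotates only the 3′ miR-30a flanking sequence of this cassette, but the catalogue entry lists the hairpin as Ren.713. By its name this presumably targets Renilla luciferase, which would make it a neutral control, though the record does not say so. A separate mouse PGK promoter drives puromycin N-acetyltransferase, allowing drug selection of transduced cells. The construct suits stable knockdown experiments in mammalian cells in which transduced populations are tracked by GFP and enriched with puromycin. The cloning sites used to insert or exchange the hairpin are not recorded.
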