Features (pLannotate 1.2.2; 28 found; start..end, strand, type, name):
    185..285     +  CDS            Rev (fragment): human immunodeficiency virus 1 (HIV-1) Rev protein; rev; enhances nuclear export of unspliced and incompletely spliced viral mRNAs
    304..421     +  misc_feature   cPPT/CTS: central polypurine tract and central termination sequence of HIV-1
    459..860     +  promoter       SFFV promoter: spleen focus-forming virus long terminal repeat (LTR) promoter
    888..1607    +  CDS            EGFP: the original enhanced GFP (Yang et al., 1996) mammalian codon-optimized
   1843..1969    +  ncRNA          3' miR-30a: sequence downstream of the 71-nt precursor of the human miR-30a microRNA (Zeng et al., 2002) miRNA
   1994..2493    +  promoter       PGK promoter: mouse phosphoglycerate kinase 1 promoter
   2514..3113    +  CDS            PuroR: puromycin N-acetyltransferase; pac from Streptomyces alboniger; confers resistance to puromycin
   3194..3782    +  misc_feature   WPRE: woodchuck hepatitis virus posttranscriptional regulatory element
   3799..3987    +  CDS            nef (fragment): NEF_HV1Z2 - Experimental evidence at protein level: Swiss-Prot protein existence level 1. Extracellular Nef protein targets CD4(+) T-lymphocytes for apoptosis by interacting with CXCR4 surface receptors. From Human immunodeficiency virus type 1 group M subtype D (isolate Z2/CDC-Z34) (HIV-1).
   3989..4222    +  LTR            3' LTR (ΔU3): self-inactivating 3' long terminal repeat (LTR) from HIV-1
   4294..4415    +  polyA_signal   SV40 poly(A) signal: SV40 polyadenylation signal
   4455..4590    +  rep_origin     SV40 ori: SV40 origin of replication
   4611..4629    -  promoter       T7 promoter: promoter for bacteriophage T7 RNA polymerase
   4637..4792    +  CDS            lacZα (fragment): LacZα fragment of β-galactosidase; lacZ fragment
   4797..5225    +  rep_origin     f1 ori (sequence partly withheld): f1 bacteriophage origin of replication; arrow indicates direction of (+) strand synthesis
   5278..5382    +  promoter       AmpR promoter: bla
   5383..6243    +  CDS            AmpR: β-lactamase; bla; confers resistance to ampicillin, carbenicillin, and related antibiotics
   6414..7002    +  rep_origin     ori: high-copy-number ColE1/pMB1/pBR322/pUC origin of replication
   7185..7277    +  CDS            lacI (fragment): lac repressor; lacI; The lac repressor binds to the lac operator to inhibit transcription in E. coli. This inhibition can be relieved by adding lactose or isopropyl-β-D-thiogalactopyranoside (IPTG).
   7290..7311    +  protein_bind   CAP binding site: CAP binding activates transcription in the presence of cAMP. E. coli catabolite activator protein
   7326..7356    +  promoter       lac promoter: promoter for the E. coli lac operon
   7364..7380    +  protein_bind   lac operator: The lac repressor binds to the lac operator to inhibit transcription in E. coli. This inhibition can be relieved by adding lactose or isopropyl-β-D-thiogalactopyranoside (IPTG). lac repressor encoded by lacI
   7425..7443    +  promoter       T3 promoter: promoter for bacteriophage T3 RNA polymerase
   7471..7697    +  promoter       RSV promoter: Rous sarcoma virus enhancer/promoter
   7698..7878    +  LTR            5' LTR (truncated): truncated 5' long terminal repeat (LTR) from HIV-1
   7925..8050    +  misc_feature   HIV-1 Ψ: packaging signal of human immunodeficiency virus type 1
   8034..8397    +  CDS            HIV-1 gag (fragment): gag protein from human immunodeficiency virus 1; gag
   8543..8776    +  misc_feature   RRE: The Rev response element (RRE) of HIV-1 allows for Rev-dependent mRNA export from the nucleus to the cytoplasm.
>Addgene plasmid #111170 | SGEP | addgene full sequence | sequence record 211557 | Addgene NGS Result
ACAAGAATTATTGGAATTAGATAAATGGGCAAGTTTGTGGAATTGGTTTAACATAACAAATTGGCTGTGG
TATATAAAATTATTCATAATGATAGTAGGAGGCTTGGTAGGTTTAAGAATAGTTTTTGCTGTACTTTCTA
TAGTGAATAGAGTTAGGCAGGGATATTCACCATTATCGTTTCAGACCCACCTCCCAACCCCGAGGGGACC
CGACAGGCCCGAAGGAATAGAAGAAGAAGGTGGAGAGAGAGACAGAGACAGATCCATTCGATTAGTGAAC
GGATCTCGACGGTATCGGTTAACTTTTAAAAGAAAAGGGGGGATTGGGGGGTACAGTGCAGGGGAAAGAA
TAGTAGACATAATAGCAACAGACATACAAACTAAAGAATTACAAAAACAAATTACAAAAATTCAAAATTT
TATCGATCACGAGACTAGCCTCGATCGAGCTAGCTGCAGTAACGCCATTTTGCAAGGCATGGAAAAATAC
CAAACCAAGAATAGAGAAGTTCAGATCAAGGGCGGGTACATGAAAATAGCTAACGTTGGGCCAAACAGGA
TATCTGCGGTGAGCAGTTTCGGCCCCGGCCCGGGGCCAAGAACAGATGGTCACCGCAGTTTCGGCCCCGG
CCCGAGGCCAAGAACAGATGGTCCCCAGATATGGCCCAACCCTCAGCAGTTTCTTAAGACCCATCAGATG
TTTCCAGGCTCCCCCAAGGACCTGAAATGACCCTGCGCCTTATTTGAATTAACCAATCAGCCTGCTTCTC
GCTTCTGTTCGCGCGCTTCTGCTTCCCGAGCTCTATAAAAGAGCTCACAACCCCTCACTCGGCGCGCCAG
TCCTCCGACAGACTGAGTCGGCCGGTGGATCTACCGGTGGATCCACCATGGTGAGCAAGGGCGAGGAGCT
GTTCACCGGGGTGGTGCCCATCCTGGTCGAGCTGGACGGCGACGTAAACGGCCACAAGTTCAGCGTGTCT
GGCGAGGGCGAGGGCGATGCCACCTACGGCAAGCTGACCCTGAAGTTCATCTGCACCACCGGCAAGCTGC
CCGTGCCCTGGCCCACCCTCGTGACCACCCTGACCTACGGCGTGCAGTGCTTCAGCCGCTACCCCGACCA
CATGAAGCAGCACGACTTCTTCAAGTCCGCCATGCCCGAAGGCTACGTCCAGGAGCGCACCATCTTCTTC
AAGGACGACGGCAACTACAAGACCCGCGCCGAGGTGAAGTTCGAGGGCGACACCCTGGTGAACCGCATCG
AGCTGAAGGGCATCGACTTCAAGGAGGACGGCAACATCCTGGGGCACAAGCTGGAGTACAACTACAACAG
CCACAACGTCTATATCATGGCCGACAAGCAGAAGAACGGCATCAAGGCGAACTTCAAGATCCGCCACAAC
ATCGAGGACGGCAGCGTGCAGCTCGCCGACCACTACCAGCAGAACACCCCCATCGGCGACGGCCCCGTGC
TGCTGCCCGACAACCACTACCTGAGCACCCAGTCCGCCCTGAGCAAAGACCCCAACGAGAAGCGCGATCA
CATGGTCCTGCTGGAGTTCGTGACCGCCGCCGGGATCACTCTCGGCATGGACGAGCTGTACAAGTAATGA
CGTACGGCGGCCGCCTCGACTAGGGATAACAGGGTAATTGTTTGAATGAGGCTTCAGTACTTTACAGAAT
CGTTGCCTGCACATCTTGGAAACACTTGCTGGGATTACTTCGACTTCTTAACCCAACAGAAGGCTCGAGA
AGGTATATTGCTGTTGACAGTGAGCGCAGGAATTATAATGCTTATCTATAGTGAAGCCACAGATGTATAG
ATAAGCATTATAATTCCTATGCCTACTGCCTCGGACTTCAAGGGGCTAGAATTCGAGCAATTATCTTGTT
TACTAAAACTGAATACCTTGCTATCTCTTTGATACATTTTTACAAAGCTGAATTAAAATGGTATAAATTA
AATCACTTTTTTCAATTGACGCGTAATTCTACCGGGTAGGGGAGGCGCTTTTCCCAAGGCAGTCTGGAGC
ATGCGCTTTAGCAGCCCCGCTGGGCACTTGGCGCTACACAAGTGGCCTCTGGCCTCGCACACATTCCACA
TCCACCGGTAGGCGCCAACCGGCTCCGTTCTTTGGTGGCCCCTTCGCGCCACCTTCTACTCCTCCCCTAG
TCAGGAAGTTCCCCCCCGCCCCGCAGCTCGCGTCGTGCAGGACGTGACAAATGGAAGTAGCACGTCTCAC
TAGTCTCGTGCAGATGGACAGCACCGCTGAGCAATGGAAGCGGGTAGGCCTTTGGGGCAGCGGCCAATAG
CAGCTTTGCTCCTTCGCTTTCTGGGCTCAGAGGCTGGGAAGGGGTGGGTCCGGGGGCGGGCTCAGGGGCG
GGCTCAGGGGCGGGGCGGGCGCCCGAAGGTCCTCCGGAGGCCCGGCATTCTGCACGCTTCAAAAGCGCAC
GTCTGCCGCGCTGTTCTCCTCTTCCTCATCTCCGGGCCTTTCGACCTGCAGCCCAAGCTTACCATGACCG
AGTACAAGCCCACGGTGCGCCTCGCCACCCGCGACGACGTCCCCAGGGCCGTACGCACCCTCGCCGCCGC
GTTCGCCGACTACCCCGCCACGCGCCACACCGTCGATCCGGACCGCCACATCGAGCGGGTCACCGAGCTG
CAAGAACTCTTCCTCACGCGCGTCGGGCTCGACATCGGCAAGGTGTGGGTCGCGGACGACGGCGCCGCGG
TGGCGGTCTGGACCACGCCGGAGAGCGTCGAAGCGGGGGCGGTGTTCGCCGAGATCGGCCCGCGCATGGC
CGAGTTGAGCGGTTCCCGGCTGGCCGCGCAGCAACAGATGGAAGGCCTCCTGGCGCCGCACCGGCCCAAG
GAGCCCGCGTGGTTCCTGGCCACCGTCGGCGTCTCGCCCGACCACCAGGGCAAGGGTCTGGGCAGCGCCG
TCGTGCTCCCCGGAGTGGAGGCGGCCGAGCGCGCCGGGGTGCCCGCCTTCCTGGAGACCTCCGCGCCCCG
CAACCTCCCCTTCTACGAGCGGCTCGGCTTCACCGTCACCGCCGACGTCGAGGTGCCCGAAGGACCGCGC
ACCTGGTGCATGACCCGCAAGCCCGGTGCCTGACGCCCGCCCCACGACCCGCAGCGCCCGACCGAAAGGA
GCGCACGACCCCATGCATGTCGACTTCGAAACGCGTCTGGAACAATCAACCTCTGGATTACAAAATTTGT
GAAAGATTGACTGGTATTCTTAACTATGTTGCTCCTTTTACGCTATGTGGATACGCTGCTTTAATGCCTT
TGTATCATGCTATTGCTTCCCGTATGGCTTTCATTTTCTCCTCCTTGTATAAATCCTGGTTGCTGTCTCT
TTATGAGGAGTTGTGGCCCGTTGTCAGGCAACGTGGCGTGGTGTGCACTGTGTTTGCTGACGCAACCCCC
ACTGGTTGGGGCATTGCCACCACCTGTCAGCTCCTTTCCGGGACTTTCGCTTTCCCCCTCCCTATTGCCA
CGGCGGAACTCATCGCCGCCTGCCTTGCCCGCTGCTGGACAGGGGCTCGGCTGTTGGGCACTGACAATTC
CGTGGTGTTGTCGGGGAAGCTGACGTCCTTTCCATGGCTGCTCGCCTGTGTTGCCACCTGGATTCTGCGC
GGGACGTCCTTCTGCTACGTCCCTTCGGCCCTCAATCCAGCGGACCTTCCTTCCCGCGGCCTGCTGCCGG
CTCTGCGGCCTCTTCCGCGTCTTCGCCTTCGCCCTCAGACGAGTCGGATCTCCCTTTGGGCCGCCTCCCC
GCCTGGAATTAATTCTGCAGTCGAGACCTAGAAAAACATGGAGCAATCACAAGTAGCAATACAGCAGCTA
CCAATGCTGATTGTGCCTGGCTAGAAGCACAAGAGGAGGAGGAGGTGGGTTTTCCAGTCACACCTCAGGT
ACCTTTAAGACCAATGACTTACAAGGCAGCTGTAGATCTTAGCCACTTTTTAAAAGAAAAGGGGGGACTG
GAAGGGCTAATTCACTCCCAACGAAGACAAGATCTGCTTTTTGCTTGTACTGGGTCTCTCTGGTTAGACC
AGATCTGAGCCTGGGAGCTCTCTGGCTAACTAGGGAACCCACTGCTTAAGCCTCAATAAAGCTTGCCTTG
AGTGCTTCAAGTAGTGTGTGCCCGTCTGTTGTGTGACTCTGGTAACTAGAGATCCCTCAGACCCTTTTAG
TCAGTGTGGAAAATCTCTAGCAGTAGTAGTTCATGTCATCTTATTATTCAGTATTTATAACTTGCAAAGA
AATGAATATCAGAGAGTGAGAGGAACTTGTTTATTGCAGCTTATAATGGTTACAAATAAAGCAATAGCAT
CACAAATTTCACAAATAAAGCATTTTTTTCACTGCATTCTAGTTGTGGTTTGTCCAAACTCATCAATGTA
TCTTATCATGTCTGGCTCTAGCTATCCCGCCCCTAACTCCGCCCATCCCGCCCCTAACTCCGCCCAGTTC
CGCCCATTCTCCGCCCCATGGCTGACTAATTTTTTTTATTTATGCAGAGGCCGAGGCCGCCTCGGCCTCT
GAGCTATTCCAGAAGTAGTGAGGAGGCTTTTTTGGAGGCCTAGGGACGTACCCAATTCGCCCTATAGTGA
GTCGTATTACGCGCGCTCACTGGCCGTCGTTTTACAACGTCGTGACTGGGAAAACCCTGGCGTTACCCAA
CTTAATCGCCTTGCAGCACATCCCCCTTTCGCCAGCTGGCGTAATAGCGAAGAGGCCCGCACCGATCGCC
CTTCCCAACAGTTGCGCAGCCTGAATGGCGAATGGG
[124 nt withheld, positions 4797-4920]
C
[91 nt withheld, positions 4922-5012]
A
[49 nt withheld, positions 5014-5062]
CCTTTGACGTTGGAGTCCACGTTCTTT
[37 nt withheld, positions 5090-5126]
ACCCTATCTCGGTCTATTCTTTTGATTTATAAGGGATTTTGCCGATTTCGGCCTATTGGTTAAAAAATGA
GCTGATTTAACAAAAATTTAACGCGAATTTTAACAAAATATTAACGCTTACAATTTAGGTGGCACTTTTC
GGGGAAATGTGCGCGGAACCCCTATTTGTTTATTTTTCTAAATACATTCAAATATGTATCCGCTCATGAG
ACAATAACCCTGATAAATGCTTCAATAATATTGAAAAAGGAAGAGTATGAGTATTCAACATTTCCGTGTC
GCCCTTATTCCCTTTTTTGCGGCATTTTGCCTTCCTGTTTTTGCTCACCCAGAAACGCTGGTGAAAGTAA
AAGATGCTGAAGATCAGTTGGGTGCACGAGTGGGTTACATCGAACTGGATCTCAACAGCGGTAAGATCCT
TGAGAGTTTTCGCCCCGAAGAACGTTTTCCAATGATGAGCACTTTTAAAGTTCTGCTATGTGGCGCGGTA
TTATCCCGTATTGACGCCGGGCAAGAGCAACTCGGTCGCCGCATACACTATTCTCAGAATGACTTGGTTG
AGTACTCACCAGTCACAGAAAAGCATCTTACGGATGGCATGACAGTAAGAGAATTATGCAGTGCTGCCAT
AACCATGAGTGATAACACTGCGGCCAACTTACTTCTGACAACGATCGGAGGACCGAAGGAGCTAACCGCT
TTTTTGCACAACATGGGGGATCATGTAACTCGCCTTGATCGTTGGGAACCGGAGCTGAATGAAGCCATAC
CAAACGACGAGCGTGACACCACGATGCCTGTAGCAATGGCAACAACGTTGCGCAAACTATTAACTGGCGA
ACTACTTACTCTAGCTTCCCGGCAACAATTAATAGACTGGATGGAGGCGGATAAAGTTGCAGGACCACTT
CTGCGCTCGGCCCTTCCGGCTGGCTGGTTTATTGCTGATAAATCTGGAGCCGGTGAGCGTGGGTCTCGCG
GTATCATTGCAGCACTGGGGCCAGATGGTAAGCCCTCCCGTATCGTAGTTATCTACACGACGGGGAGTCA
GGCAACTATGGATGAACGAAATAGACAGATCGCTGAGATAGGTGCCTCACTGATTAAGCATTGGTAACTG
TCAGACCAAGTTTACTCATATATACTTTAGATTGATTTAAAACTTCATTTTTAATTTAAAAGGATCTAGG
TGAAGATCCTTTTTGATAATCTCATGACCAAAATCCCTTAACGTGAGTTTTCGTTCCACTGAGCGTCAGA
CCCCGTAGAAAAGATCAAAGGATCTTCTTGAGATCCTTTTTTTCTGCGCGTAATCTGCTGCTTGCAAACA
AAAAAACCACCGCTACCAGCGGTGGTTTGTTTGCCGGATCAAGAGCTACCAACTCTTTTTCCGAAGGTAA
CTGGCTTCAGCAGAGCGCAGATACCAAATACTGTTCTTCTAGTGTAGCCGTAGTTAGGCCACCACTTCAA
GAACTCTGTAGCACCGCCTACATACCTCGCTCTGCTAATCCTGTTACCAGTGGCTGCTGCCAGTGGCGAT
AAGTCGTGTCTTACCGGGTTGGACTCAAGACGATAGTTACCGGATAAGGCGCAGCGGTCGGGCTGAACGG
GGGGTTCGTGCACACAGCCCAGCTTGGAGCGAACGACCTACACCGAACTGAGATACCTACAGCGTGAGCT
ATGAGAAAGCGCCACGCTTCCCGAAGGGAGAAAGGCGGACAGGTATCCGGTAAGCGGCAGGGTCGGAACA
GGAGAGCGCACGAGGGAGCTTCCAGGGGGAAACGCCTGGTATCTTTATAGTCCTGTCGGGTTTCGCCACC
TCTGACTTGAGCGTCGATTTTTGTGATGCTCGTCAGGGGGGCGGAGCCTATGGAAAAACGCCAGCAACGC
GGCCTTTTTACGGTTCCTGGCCTTTTGCTGGCCTTTTGCTCACATGTTCTTTCCTGCGTTATCCCCTGAT
TCTGTGGATAACCGTATTACCGCCTTTGAGTGAGCTGATACCGCTCGCCGCAGCCGAACGACCGAGCGCA
GCGAGTCAGTGAGCGAGGAAGCGGAAGAGCGCCCAATACGCAAACCGCCTCTCCCCGCGCGTTGGCCGAT
TCATTAATGCAGCTGGCACGACAGGTTTCCCGACTGGAAAGCGGGCAGTGAGCGCAACGCAATTAATGTG
AGTTAGCTCACTCATTAGGCACCCCAGGCTTTACACTTTATGCTTCCGGCTCGTATGTTGTGTGGAATTG
TGAGCGGATAACAATTTCACACAGGAAACAGCTATGACCATGATTACGCCAAGCGCGCAATTAACCCTCA
CTAAAGGGAACAAAAGCTGGAGCTGCAAGCTTAATGTAGTCTTATGCAATACTCTTGTAGTCTTGCAACA
TGGTAACGATGAGTTAGCAACATGCCTTACAAGGAGAGAAAAAGCACCGTGCATGCCGATTGGTGGAAGT
AAGGTGGTACGATCGTGCCTTATTAGGAAGGCAACAGACGGGTCTGACATGGATTGGACGAACCACTGAA
TTGCCGCATTGCAGAGATATTGTATTTAAGTGCCTAGCTCGATACATAAACGGGTCTCTCTGGTTAGACC
AGATCTGAGCCTGGGAGCTCTCTGGCTAACTAGGGAACCCACTGCTTAAGCCTCAATAAAGCTTGCCTTG
AGTGCTTCAAGTAGTGTGTGCCCGTCTGTTGTGTGACTCTGGTAACTAGAGATCCCTCAGACCCTTTTAG
TCAGTGTGGAAAATCTCTAGCAGTGGCGCCCGAACAGGGACTTGAAAGCGAAAGGGAAACCAGAGGAGCT
CTCTCGACGCAGGACTCGGCTTGCTGAAGCGCGCACGGCAAGAGGCGAGGGGCGGCGACTGGTGAGTACG
CCAAAAATTTTGACTAGCGGAGGCTAGAAGGAGAGAGATGGGTGCGAGAGCGTCAGTATTAAGCGGGGGA
GAATTAGATCGCGATGGGAAAAAATTCGGTTAAGGCCAGGGGGAAAGAAAAAATATAAATTAAAACATAT
AGTATGGGCAAGCAGGGAGCTAGAACGATTCGCAGTTAATCCTGGCCTGTTAGAAACATCAGAAGGCTGT
AGACAAATACTGGGACAGCTACAACCATCCCTTCAGACAGGATCAGAAGAACTTAGATCATTATATAATA
CAGTAGCAACCCTCTATTGTGTGCATCAAAGGATAGAGATAAAAGACACCAAGGAAGCTTTAGACAAGAT
AGAGGAAGAGCAAAACAAAAGTAAGACCACCGCACAGCAAGCGGCCGCTGATCTTCAGACCTGGAGGAGG
AGATATGAGGGACAATTGGAGAAGTGAATTATATAAATATAAAGTAGTAAAAATTGAACCATTAGGAGTA
GCACCCACCAAGGCAAAGAGAAGAGTGGTGCAGAGAGAAAAAAGAGCAGTGGGAATAGGAGCTTTGTTCC
TTGGGTTCTTGGGAGCAGCAGGAAGCACTATGGGCGCAGCGTCAATGACGCTGACGGTACAGGCCAGACA
ATTATTGTCTGGTATAGTGCAGCAGCAGAACAATTTGCTGAGGGCTATTGAGGCGCAACAGCATCTGTTG
CAACTCACAGTCTGGGGCATCAAGCAGCTCCAGGCAAGAATCCTGGCTGTGGAAAGATACCTAAAGGATC
AACAGCTCCTGGGGATTTGGGGTTGCTCTGGAAAACTCATTTGCACCACTGCTGTGCCTTGGAATGCTAG
TTGGAGTAATAAATCTCTGGAACAGATTTGGAATCACACGACCTGGATGGAGTGGGACAGAGAAATTAAC
AATTACACAAGCTTAATACACTCCTTAATTGAAGAATCGCAAAACCAGCAAGAAAAGAATGA
